>Addgene plasmid #92316 | pBEST-p70a-UTR1-Nterm 6xHis mRFP-T500 | depositor full sequence | sequence record 177877 | pBEST-p70a-UTR1-Nterm 6xHis mRFP-T500 sequence 3241 bps
CCAGCCAGCCGGAAGGGCCGAGCGCAGAAGTGGTCCTGCAACTTTATCCGCCTCCATCCAGTCTATTAAT
TGTTGCCGGGAAGCTAGAGTAAGTAGTTCGCCAGTTAATAGTTTGCGCAACGTTGTTGCCATTGCTACAG
GCATCGTGGTGTCACGCTCGTCGTTTGGTATGGCTTCATTCAGCTCCGGTTCCCAACGATCAAGGCGAGT
TACATGATCCCCCATGTTGTGCAAAAAAGCGGTTAGCTCCTTCGGTCCTCCGATCGTTGTCAGAAGTAAG
TTGGCCGCAGTGTTATCACTCATGGTTATGGCAGCACTGCATAATTCTCTTACTGTCATGCCATCCGTAA
GATGCTTTTCTGTGACTGGTGAGTACTCAACCAAGTCATTCTGAGAATAGTGTATGCGGCGACCGAGTTG
CTCTTGCCCGGCGTCAATACGGGATAATACCGCGCCACATAGCAGAACTTTAAAAGTGCTCATCATTGGA
AAACGTTCTTCGGGGCGAAAACTCTCAAGGATCTTACCGCTGTTGAGATCCAGTTCGATGTAACCCACTC
GTGCACCCAACTGATCTTCAGCATCTTTTACTTTCACCAGCGTTTCTGGGTGAGCAAAAACAGGAAGGCA
AAATGCCGCAAAAAAGGGAATAAGGGCGACACGGAAATGTTGAATACTCATACTCTTCCTTTTTCAATAT
TATTGAAGCATTTATCAGGGTTATTGTCTCATGAGCGGATACATATTTGAATGTATTTAGAAAAATAAAC
AAATAGGGGTTCCGCGCACATTTCCCCGAAAAGTGCCACCTGACGTCTAAGAAACCATTATTATCATGAC
ATTAACCTATAAAAATAGGCGTATCACGAGGCCCTTTCGTCTTCAAGAATTCTGGCGAATCCTCTGACCA
GCCAGAAAACGACCTTTCTGTGGTGAAACCGGATGCTGCAATTCAGAGCGGCAGCAAGTGGGGGACAGCA
GAAGACCTGACCGCCGCAGAGTGGATGTTTGACATGGTGAAGACTATCGCACCATCAGCCAGAAAACCGA
ATTTTGCTGGGTGGGCTAACGATATCCGCCTGATGCGTGAACGTGACGGACGTAACCACCGCGACATGTG
TGTGCTGTTCCGCTGGGCATGCTGAGCTAACACCGTGCGTGTTGACAATTTTACCTCTGGCGGTGATAAT
GGTTGCAGCTAGCAATAATTTTGTTTAACTTTAAGAAGGAGATATACCATGGGCAGCAGCCATCATCATC
ATCATCACAGCTCTAGAATGGCTTCCTCCGAAGACGTTATCAAAGAGTTCATGCGTTTCAAAGTTCGTAT
GGAAGGTTCCGTTAACGGTCACGAGTTCGAAATCGAAGGTGAAGGTGAAGGTCGTCCGTACGAAGGTACC
CAGACCGCTAAACTGAAAGTTACCAAAGGTGGTCCGCTGCCGTTCGCTTGGGACATCCTGTCCCCGCAGT
TCCAGTACGGTTCCAAAGCTTACGTTAAACACCCGGCTGACATCCCGGACTACCTGAAACTGTCCTTCCC
GGAAGGTTTCAAATGGGAACGTGTTATGAACTTCGAAGACGGTGGTGTTGTTACCGTTACCCAGGACTCC
TCCCTGCAAGACGGTGAGTTCATCTACAAAGTTAAACTGCGTGGTACCAACTTCCCGTCCGACGGTCCGG
TTATGCAGAAAAAAACCATGGGTTGGGAAGCTTCCACCGAACGTATGTACCCGGAAGACGGTGCTCTGAA
AGGTGAAATCAAAATGCGTCTGAAACTGAAAGACGGTGGTCACTACGACGCTGAAGTTAAAACCACCTAC
ATGGCTAAAAAACCGGTTCAGCTGCCGGGTGCTTACAAAACCGACATCAAACTGGACATCACCTCCCACA
ACGAAGACTACACCATCGTTGAACAGTACGAACGTGCTGAAGGTCGTCACTCCACCGGTGCTTAACTCGA
GCAAAGCCCGCCGAAAGGCGGGCTTTTCTGTGTCGACCGATGCCCTTGAGAGCCTTCAACCCAGTCAGCT
CCTTCCGGTGGGCGCGGGGCATGACTATCGTCGCCGCACTTATGACTGTCTTCTTTATCATGCAACTCGT
AGGACAGGTGCCGGCAGCGCTCTTCCGCTTCCTCGCTCACTGACTCGCTGCGCTCGGTCGTTCGGCTGCG
GCGAGCGGTATCAGCTCACTCAAAGGCGGTAATACGGTTATCCACAGAATCAGGGGATAACGCAGGAAAG
AACATGTGAGCAAAAGGCCAGCAAAAGGCCAGGAACCGTAAAAAGGCCGCGTTGCTGGCGTTTTTCCATA
GGCTCCGCCCCCCTGACGAGCATCACAAAAATCGACGCTCAAGTCAGAGGTGGCGAAACCCGACAGGACT
ATAAAGATACCAGGCGTTTCCCCCTGGAAGCTCCCTCGTGCGCTCTCCTGTTCCGACCCTGCCGCTTACC
GGATACCTGTCCGCCTTTCTCCCTTCGGGAAGCGTGGCGCTTTCTCAATGCTCACGCTGTAGGTATCTCA
GTTCGGTGTAGGTCGTTCGCTCCAAGCTGGGCTGTGTGCACGAACCCCCCGTTCAGCCCGACCGCTGCGC
CTTATCCGGTAACTATCGTCTTGAGTCCAACCCGGTAAGACACGACTTATCGCCACTGGCAGCAGCCACT
GGTAACAGGATTAGCAGAGCGAGGTATGTAGGCGGTGCTACAGAGTTCTTGAAGTGGTGGCCTAACTACG
GCTACACTAGAAGGACAGTATTTGGTATCTGCGCTCTGCTGAAGCCAGTTACCTTCGGAAAAAGAGTTGG
TAGCTCTTGATCCGGCAAACAAACCACCGCTGGTAGCGGTGGTTTTTTTGTTTGCAAGCAGCAGATTACG
CGCAGAAAAAAAGGATCTCAAGAAGATCCTTTGATCTTTTCTACGGGGTCTGACGCTCAGTGGAACGAAA
ACTCACGTTAAGGGATTTTGGTCATGAGATTATCAAAAAGGATCTTCACCTAGATCCTTTTAAATTAAAA
ATGAAGTTTTAAATCAATCTAAAGTATATATGAGTAAACTTGGTCTGACAGTTACCAATGCTTAATCAGT
GAGGCACCTATCTCAGCGATCTGTCTATTTCGTTCATCCATAGTTGCCTGACTCCCCGTCGTGTAGATAA
CTACGATACGGGAGGGCTTACCATCTGGCCCCAGTGCTGCAATGATACCGCGAGACCCACGCTCACCGGC
TCCAGATTTATCAGCAATAAA
Features (pLannotate 1.2.2; 8 found; start..end, strand, type, name):
    682..786     -  promoter       AmpR promoter: bla
    888..1181    +  CDS            O (fragment): VRPO_LAMBD - Protein inferred from homology: Swiss-Prot protein existence level 3. Necessary for the bidirectional replication of DNA. It interacts with the ori (origin of replication) region of the genome during the initiation of replication. From Escherichia phage lambda (Bacteriophage lambda).
   1210..1232    +  RBS            RBS: efficient ribosome binding site from bacteriophage T7 gene 10 (Olins and Rangwala, 1989)
   1251..1267    +  CDS            capTEV™ (fragment): composite tag for in vivo biotinylation, TEV protease cleavage, and 6xHis tagging
   1278..1952    +  CDS            mRFP1: mRFP1 is a basic (constitutively fluorescent) red fluorescent protein published in 2002, derived from Discosoma sp.. It is reported to be a somewhat slowly-maturing monomer with low acid sensitivity.
   1992..2123    +  CDS            TcR (fragment): tetracycline efflux protein; tet; confers resistance to tetracycline
   2303..2891    -  rep_origin     ori: high-copy-number ColE1/pMB1/pBR322/pUC origin of replication
   3062..681     -  CDS            AmpR (across the origin): β-lactamase; bla; confers resistance to ampicillin, carbenicillin, and related antibiotics
