>Addgene plasmid #92316 | pBEST-p70a-UTR1-Nterm 6xHis mRFP-T500 | addgene full sequence | sequence record 190632 | Addgene NGS Result
CCAGCCAGCCGGAAGGGCCGAGCGCAGAAGTGGTCCTGCAACTTTATCCGCCTCCATCCAGTCTATTAAT
TGTTGCCGGGAAGCTAGAGTAAGTAGTTCGCCAGTTAATAGTTTGCGCAACGTTGTTGCCATTGCTACAG
GCATCGTGGTGTCACGCTCGTCGTTTGGTATGGCTTCATTCAGCTCCGGTTCCCAACGATCAAGGCGAGT
TACATGATCCCCCATGTTGTGCAAAAAAGCGGTTAGCTCCTTCGGTCCTCCGATCGTTGTCAGAAGTAAG
TTGGCCGCAGTGTTATCACTCATGGTTATGGCAGCACTGCATAATTCTCTTACTGTCATGCCATCCGTAA
GATGCTTTTCTGTGACTGGTGAGTACTCAACCAAGTCATTCTGAGAATAGTGTATGCGGCGACCGAGTTG
CTCTTGCCCGGCGTCAACACGGGATAATACCGCGCCACATAGCAGAACTTTAAAAGTGCTCATCATTGGA
AAACGTTCTTCGGGGCGAAAACTCTCAAGGATCTTACCGCTGTTGAGATCCAGTTCGATGTAACCCACTC
GTGCACCCAACTGATCTTCAGCATCTTTTACTTTCACCAGCGTTTCTGGGTGAGCAAAAACAGGAAGGCA
AAATGCCGCAAAAAAGGGAATAAGGGCGACACGGAAATGTTGAATACTCATACTCTTCCTTTTTCAATAT
TATTGAAGCATTTATCAGGGTTATTGTCTCATGAGCGGATACATATTTGAATGTATTTAGAAAAATAAAC
AAATAGGGGTTCCGCGCACATTTCCCCGAAAAGTGCCACCTGACGTCTAAGAAACCATTATTATCATGAC
ATTAACCTATAAAAATAGGCGTATCACGAGGCCCTTTCGTCTTCAAGAATTCTGGCGAATCCTCTGACCA
GCCAGAAAACGACCTTTCTGTGGTGAAACCGGATGCTGCAATTCAGAGCGCCAGCAAGTGGGGGACAGCA
GAAGACCTGACCGCCGCAGAGTGGATGTTTGACATGGTGAAGACTATCGCACCATCAGCCAGAAAACCGA
ATTTTGCTGGGTGGGCTAACGATATCCGCCTGATGCGTGAACGTGACGGACGTAACCACCGCGACATGTG
TGTGCTGTTCCGCTGGGCATGCTGAGCTAACACCGTGCGTGTTGACAATTTTACCTCTGGCGGTGATAAT
GGTTGCAGCTAGCAATAATTTTGTTTAACTTTAAGAAGGAGATATACCATGGGCAGCAGCCATCATCATC
ATCATCACAGCTCTAGAATGGCTTCCTCCGAAGACGTTATCAAAGAGTTCATGCGTTTCAAAGTTCGTAT
GGAAGGTTCCGTTAACGGTCACGAGTTCGAAATCGAAGGTGAAGGTGAAGGTCGTCCGTACGAAGGTACC
CAGACCGCTAAACTGAAAGTTACCAAAGGTGGTCCGCTGCCGTTCGCTTGGGACATCCTGTCCCCGCAGT
TCCAGTACGGTTCCAAAGCTTACGTTAAACACCCGGCTGACATCCCGGACTACCTGAAACTGTCCTTCCC
GGAAGGTTTCAAATGGGAACGTGTTATGAACTTCGAAGACGGTGGTGTTGTTACCGTTACCCAGGACTCC
TCCCTGCAAGACGGTGAGTTCATCTACAAAGTTAAACTGCGTGGTACCAACTTCCCGTCCGACGGTCCGG
TTATGCAGAAAAAAACCATGGGTTGGGAAGCTTCCACCGAACGTATGTACCCGGAAGACGGTGCTCTGAA
AGGTGAAATCAAAATGCGTCTGAAACTGAAAGACGGTGGTCACTACGACGCTGAAGTTAAAACCACCTAC
ATGGCTAAAAAACCGGTTCAGCTGCCGGGTGCTTACAAAACCGACATCAAACTGGACATCACCTCCCACA
ACGAAGACTACACCATCGTTGAACAGTACGAACGTGCTGAAGGTCGTCACTCCACCGGTGCTTAACTCGA
GCAAAGCCCGCCGAAAGGCGGGCTTTTCTGTGTCGACCGATGCCCTTGAGAGCCTTCAACCCAGTCAGCT
CCTTCCGGTGGGCGCGGGGCATGACTATCGTCGCCGCACTTATGACTGTCTTCTTTATCATGCAACTCGT
AGGACAGGTGCCGGCAGCGCTCTTCCGCTTCCTCGCTCACTGACTCGCTGCGCTCGGTCGTTCGGCTGCG
GCGAGCGGTATCAGCTCACTCAAAGGCGGTAATACGGTTATCCACAGAATCAGGGGATAACGCAGGAAAG
AACATGTGAGCAAAAGGCCAGCAAAAGGCCAGGAACCGTAAAAAGGCCGCGTTGCTGGCGTTTTTCCATA
GGCTCCGCCCCCCTGACGAGCATCACAAAAATCGACGCTCAAGTCAGAGGTGGCGAAACCCGACAGGACT
ATAAAGATACCAGGCGTTTCCCCCTGGAAGCTCCCTCGTGCGCTCTCCTGTTCCGACCCTGCCGCTTACC
GGATACCTGTCCGCCTTTCTCCCTTCGGGAAGCGTGGCGCTTTCTCATAGCTCACGCTGTAGGTATCTCA
GTTCGGTGTAGGTCGTTCGCTCCAAGCTGGGCTGTGTGCACGAACCCCCCGTTCAGCCCGACCGCTGCGC
CTTATCCGGTAACTATCGTCTTGAGTCCAACCCGGTAAGACACGACTTATCGCCACTGGCAGCAGCCACT
GGTAACAGGATTAGCAGAGCGAGGTATGTAGGCGGTGCTACAGAGTTCTTGAAGTGGTGGCCTAACTACG
GCTACACTAGAAGAACAGTATTTGGTATCTGCGCTCTGCTGAAGCCAGTTACCTTCGGAAAAAGAGTTGG
TAGCTCTTGATCCGGCAAACAAACCACCGCTGGTAGCGGTGGTTTTTTTGTTTGCAAGCAGCAGATTACG
CGCAGAAAAAAAGGATCTCAAGAAGATCCTTTGATCTTTTCTACGGGGTCTGACGCTCAGTGGAACGAAA
ACTCACGTTAAGGGATTTTGGTCATGAGATTATCAAAAAGGATCTTCACCTAGATCCTTTTAAATTAAAA
ATGAAGTTTTAAATCAATCTAAAGTATATATGAGTAAACTTGGTCTGACAGTTACCAATGCTTAATCAGT
GAGGCACCTATCTCAGCGATCTGTCTATTTCGTTCATCCATAGTTGCCTGACTCCCCGTCGTGTAGATAA
CTACGATACGGGAGGGCTTACCATCTGGCCCCAGTGCTGCAATGATACCGCGAGACCCACGCTCACCGGC
TCCAGATTTATCAGCAATAAA
Features (pLannotate 1.2.2; 8 found; start..end, strand, type, name):
    682..786     -  promoter       AmpR promoter: bla
    888..1181    +  CDS            O (fragment): VRPO_LAMBD - Protein inferred from homology: Swiss-Prot protein existence level 3. Necessary for the bidirectional replication of DNA. It interacts with the ori (origin of replication) region of the genome during the initiation of replication. From Escherichia phage lambda (Bacteriophage lambda).
   1210..1232    +  RBS            RBS: efficient ribosome binding site from bacteriophage T7 gene 10 (Olins and Rangwala, 1989)
   1251..1267    +  CDS            capTEV™ (fragment): composite tag for in vivo biotinylation, TEV protease cleavage, and 6xHis tagging
   1278..1952    +  CDS            mRFP1: mRFP1 is a basic (constitutively fluorescent) red fluorescent protein published in 2002, derived from Discosoma sp.. It is reported to be a somewhat slowly-maturing monomer with low acid sensitivity.
   1992..2123    +  CDS            TcR (fragment): tetracycline efflux protein; tet; confers resistance to tetracycline
   2303..2891    -  rep_origin     ori: high-copy-number ColE1/pMB1/pBR322/pUC origin of replication
   3062..681     -  CDS            AmpR (across the origin): β-lactamase; bla; confers resistance to ampicillin, carbenicillin, and related antibiotics
