[The description below was written by a language model from this plasmid's Addgene catalogue record and pLannotate feature annotations shown in this document.]
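Description:
pBEST-p70a-UTR1-Nterm 6xHis mRFP-T500 is a small (about 3.2 kb) bacterial expression plasmid built on the pBEST backbone. It is intended both for expression in Escherichia coli and for use as a template in E. coli-based cell-free protein synthesis. It is maintained at high copy through a ColE1/pUC-type origin of replication and is selected with ampicillin via a β-lactamase gene driven by its own bla promoter.

The payload is a 717 bp sequence-optimized coding region for monomeric red fluorescent protein (mRFP1, derived from Discosoma) with an N-terminal 6xHis tag, cloned between NcoI and XhoI sites that both remain intact. Transcription is driven by the p70a promoter. The automated annotation does not label this promoter, but it marks a fragment homologous to bacteriophage lambda sequence immediately upstream of the cassette, which suggests the promoter region is lambda-derived. Translation initiation comes from UTR1, which the feature table identifies as containing the efficient ribosome binding site of bacteriophage T7 gene 10. The short "capTEV" fragment just before mRFP1 most likely reflects only the 6xHis portion of that composite tag. Downstream of the reporter, the plasmid name indicates a T500 terminator. This element is not annotated, and the small tetracycline-resistance fragment detected there appears to be residual backbone sequence, not a functional marker.

The construct gives strong expression of a red fluorescent readout that can also be purified or detected through the His tag. According to the associated publication title, it belongs to work on tuning recombinant protein expression in E. coli by varying transcription and translation initiation rates. It would serve there as one defined promoter/UTR combination.
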