Addgene plasmid #92316: pBEST-p70a-UTR1-Nterm 6xHis mRFP-T500
Purpose: Expression of NTerm 6xHis tagged mRFP using the p70a promoter and UTR1
Depositing lab: Lital Alfonta. Depositing organization: Ben-Gurion University. Publication: Tuning of Recombinant Protein Expression in Escherichia coli by Manipulating Transcription, Translation Initiation Rates, and Incorporation of Noncanonical Amino Acids. Schlesinger O, Chemla Y, Heltberg M, Ozer E, Marshall R, Noireaux V, Jensen MH, Alfonta L. ACS Synth Biol. 2017 Mar 9. doi: 10.1021/acssynbio.7b00019. PubMed 28230975.
Backbone
  Vector backbone: pBEST
  Backbone manufacturer: Promega
  Backbone size w/o insert (bp): 2524
  Total vector size (bp): 3241
  Vector type: Bacterial Expression, Synthetic Biology ; Cell Free Protein Synthesis (CFPS)
Growth in bacteria
  Bacterial resistance: Ampicillin, 100 μg/mL
  Growth temperature: 37°C
  Growth strain: DH5alpha
  Copy number: High Copy
Gene/Insert
  Gene/Insert name: Optimized NTerm 6xHis tagged monomeric RFP (mRFP) (alt name: mRFP1)
  Species: Discosoma coral
  Insert size (bp): 717
  Promoter: p70a
  Tag / fusion protein: 6xHis (N terminal on insert)
  Cloning method: Restriction Enzyme; 5′ cloning site NcoI (not destroyed); 3′ cloning site XhoI (not destroyed)
  Sequencing primers: 5′ GTGAAGACTATCGCACCATCAG; 3′ GATAAAGAAGACAGTCATAAGTGC
Terms and licenses: Academic/Nonprofit Terms; Industry Terms: Not Available to Industry
How to cite: pBEST-p70a-UTR1-Nterm 6xHis mRFP-T500 was a gift from Lital Alfonta (Addgene plasmid # 92316 ; http://n2t.net/addgene:92316 ; RRID:Addgene_92316)
